Addgene plasmid #219962: pSN668
Purpose: Expressed sfGFP fused human KIF1Bß (1770 a.a. isoform) in insect cells
Depositing lab: Shinsuke Niwa. Depositing organization: Tohoku University, Frontier Research Institute for Interdisciplinary Sciences.
Backbone
  Vector backbone: pAcebac1
  Vector type: Insect Expression
Growth in bacteria
  Bacterial resistance: Gentamicin, 10 μg/mL
  Growth temperature: 37°C
  Growth strain: DH5alpha
  Copy number: Unknown
Gene/Insert
  Gene/Insert name: codon optimized human KIF1Bß (1770a.a. isoform)
  Species: H. sapiens (human)
  Entrez Gene: KIF1B (a.k.a. CMT2, CMT2A, CMT2A1, HMSNII, KLP, NBLST1)
  Promoter: polyhedrin
  Tag / fusion protein: sfGFP::2xStrepII tag (C terminal on insert)
  Cloning method: Gibson Cloning
  Sequencing primers: 5′ ttttactgttttcgtaacag
Terms and licenses: Academic/Nonprofit Terms; Industry Terms: Not Available to Industry
How to cite: pSN668 was a gift from Shinsuke Niwa (Addgene plasmid # 219962 ; http://n2t.net/addgene:219962 ; RRID:Addgene_219962)
