[The description below was written by a language model from this plasmid's Addgene catalogue record and pLannotate feature annotations shown in this document.]
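Description:
pSN668 is an insect-cell expression plasmid built on the pAcebac1 backbone, a baculovirus transfer (donor) vector of about 9 kb. It is propagated in E. coli through a high-copy ColE1/pUC-type origin and selected with gentamicin, with the gentamicin acetyltransferase gene (GmR) driven by the class 1 integron Pc promoter. The resistance marker and the expression cassette lie between the Tn7R and Tn7L mini-Tn7 ends. This arrangement allows Tn7 transposition of the cassette into a baculoviral bacmid, from which recombinant baculovirus can be generated. A single loxP site upstream of the promoter is a backbone feature that permits Cre-mediated fusion with other loxP-bearing plasmids in multi-gene assemblies, although the record does not indicate that it is used here.

The payload is a codon-optimized human KIF1Bβ coding sequence (the 1770-amino-acid isoform of the kinesin-3 motor KIF1B), inserted by Gibson cloning downstream of the Autographa californica polyhedrin promoter, a very strong, very late baculoviral promoter. The motor is fused at its C terminus to superfolder GFP followed by a 2xStrepII tag according to the catalogue entry. The Strep tag itself was not picked out by the automated annotation, but there is unannotated space after sfGFP. Transcripts are terminated by an SV40 polyadenylation signal. The short "large T antigen" and "SET1" fragments in the feature table are most likely incidental matches within the terminator and backbone regions rather than functional parts. The construct is intended for producing full-length, fluorescently labelled KIF1Bβ in insect cells, and the Strep tag would allow affinity purification of the protein.
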