Features (pLannotate 1.2.2; 12 found; start..end, strand, type, name):
     73..661     +  rep_origin     ori: high-copy-number ColE1/pMB1/pBR322/pUC origin of replication
    796..1019    -  mobile_element Tn7R: mini-Tn7 element (right end of the Tn7 transposon) Tn7
   1086..1619    -  CDS            GmR: gentamycin acetyltransferase; aacC1; confers resistance to gentamycin
   1808..1836    -  promoter       Pc promoter: intI1 (promoter lies within the coding sequence); class 1 integron promoter
   1907..1940    +  protein_bind   loxP: Cre-mediated recombination occurs in the 8-bp core sequence (GCATACAT). Cre recombinase
   2017..2108    +  promoter       polyhedrin promoter: polh from Autographa californica; promoter for the baculovirus polyhedrin gene
   2173..7482    +  CDS            KIF1B: KIF1B_HUMAN - Also known as KIAA0591, KIAA1448. Experimental evidence at protein level: Swiss-Prot protein existence level 1. Isoform 1 mediates the transport of synaptic vesicles in neuronal cells. From Homo sapiens (Human).
   7501..8214    +  CDS            Superfolder GFP: Superfolder GFP is a basic (constitutively fluorescent) green fluorescent protein published in 2005, derived from Aequorea victoria. It is reported to be a very rapidly-maturing weak dimer.
   8353..8436    +  CDS            large T antigen (fragment): large T antigen from SV40 (simian virus 40)
   8459..8593    +  polyA_signal   SV40 poly(A) signal: SV40 polyadenylation signal
   8622..8671    +  CDS            SET1 (fragment): solubility-enhancement tag derived from T7 phage gene 10B
   8714..8879    -  mobile_element Tn7L: mini-Tn7 element (left end of the Tn7 transposon) Tn7
>Addgene plasmid #219962 | pSN668 | addgene full sequence | sequence record 440846 | Addgene NGS Result
GACCAAAATCCCTTAACGTGAGTTTTCGTTCCACTGAGCGTCAGACCCCGTAGAAAAGATCAAAGGATCT
TCTTGAGATCCTTTTTTTCTGCGCGTAATCTGCTGCTTGCAAACAAAAAAACCACCGCTACCAGCGGTGG
TTTGTTTGCCGGATCAAGAGCTACCAACTCTTTTTCCGAAGGTAACTGGCTTCAGCAGAGCGCAGATACC
AAATACTGTTCTTCTAGTGTAGCCGTAGTTAGGCCACCACTTCAAGAACTCTGTAGCACCGCCTACATAC
CTCGCTCTGCTAATCCTGTTACCAGTGGCTGCTGCCAGTGGCGATAAGTCGTGTCTTACCGGGTTGGACT
CAAGACGATAGTTACCGGATAAGGCGCAGCGGTCGGGCTGAACGGGGGGTTCGTGCACACAGCCCAGCTT
GGAGCGAACGACCTACACCGAACTGAGATACCTACAGCGTGAGCTATGAGAAAGCGCCACGCTTCCCGAA
GGGAGAAAGGCGGACAGGTATCCGGTAAGCGGCAGGGTCGGAACAGGAGAGCGCACGAGGGAGCTTCCAG
GGGGAAACGCCTGGTATCTTTATAGTCCTGTCGGGTTTCGCCACCTCTGACTTGAGCGTCGATTTTTGTG
ATGCTCGTCAGGGGGGCGGAGCCTATGGAAAAACGCCAGCAACGCGGCCTTTTTACGGTTCCTGGCCTTT
TGCTGGCCTTTTGCTCACATGTTCTTTCCTGCGTTATCCCCTGATTGACTTGGGTCGCTCTTCCTGTGGA
TGCGCAGATGCCCTGCGTAAGCGGGTGTGGGCGGACAATAAAGTCTTAAACTGAACAAAATAGATCTAAA
CTATGACAATAAAGTCTTAAACTAGACAGAATAGTTGTAAACTGAAATCAGTCCAGTTATGCTGTGAAAA
AGCATACTGGACTTTTGTTATGGCTAAAGCAAACTCTTCATTTTCTGAAGTGCAAATTGCCCGTCGTATT
AAAGAGGGGCGTGGCCAAGGGCATGTAAAGACTATATTCGCGGCGTTGTGACAATTTACCGAACAACTCC
GCGGCCGGGAAGCCGATCTCGGCTTGAACGAATTGTTAGGTGGCGGTACTTGGGTCGATATCAAAGTGCA
TCACTTCTTCCCGTATGCCCAACTTTGTATAGAGAGCCACTGCGGGATCGTCACCGTAATCTGCTTGCAC
GTAGATCACATAAGCACCAAGCGCGTTGGCCTCATGCTTGAGGAGATTGATGAGCGCGGTGGCAATGCCC
TGCCTCCGGTGCTCGCCGGAGACTGCGAGATCATAGATATAGATCTCACTACGCGGCTGCTCAAACTTGG
GCAGAACGTAAGCCGCGAGAGCGCCAACAACCGCTTCTTGGTCGAAGGCAGCAAGCGCGATGAATGTCTT
ACTACGGAGCAAGTTCCCGAGGTAATCGGAGTCCGGCTGATGTTGGGAGTAGGTGGCTACGTCTCCGAAC
TCACGACCGAAAAGATCAAGAGCAGCCCGCATGGATTTGACTTGGTCAGGGCCGAGCCTACATGTGCGAA
TGATGCCCATACTTGAGCCACCTAACTTTGTTTTAGGGCGACTGCCCTGCTGCGTAACATCGTTGCTGCT
GCGTAACATCGTTGCTGCTCCATAACATCAAACATCGACCCACGGCGTAACGCGCTTGCTGCTTGGATGC
CCGAGGCATAGACTGTACAAAAAAACAGTCATAACAAGCCATGAAAACCGCCACTGCGCCGTTACCACCG
CTGCGTTCGGTCAAGGTTCTGGACCAGTTGCGTGAGCGCATACGCTACTTGCATTACAGTTTACGAACCG
AACAGGCTTATGTCAACTGGGTTCGTGCCTTCATCCGTTTCCACGGTGTGCGTCACCCGGCAACCTTGGG
CAGCAGCGAAGTCGCCATAACTTCGTATAGCATACATTATACGAAGTTATCTGTAACTATAACGGTCCTA
AGGTAGCGAGTTTAAACACTAGTATCGATTCGCGACCTACTCCGGAATATTAATAGATCATGGAGATAAT
TAAAATGATAACCATCTCGCAAATAAATAAGTATTTTACTGTTTTCGTAACAGTTTTGTAATAAAAAAAC
CTATAAATATTCCGGATTATTCATACCGTCCCACCATCGGGCGCGGATCCCGGTCCGAAGCGCGCGGAAT
TCATGTCCGGCGCTTCAGTGAAGGTGGCCGTGCGTGTTCGTCCTTTCAACTCCCGTGAAACCTCCAAAGA
ATCCAAGTGCATCATCCAGATGCAGGGCAACTCCACCTCCATCATCAACCCTAAGAACCCCAAAGAGGCT
CCCAAGTCCTTCTCCTTCGACTACTCCTACTGGTCCCACACCTCACCTGAGGACCCCTGCTTCGCTTCTC
AGAACCGTGTGTACAACGACATCGGCAAAGAGATGCTGCTGCACGCTTTCGAGGGTTACAACGTGTGCAT
CTTCGCTTACGGCCAGACCGGTGCTGGAAAGTCCTACACCATGATGGGCAAGCAAGAGGAATCCCAGGCT
GGTATCATCCCTCAGCTGTGCGAGGAACTGTTCGAGAAGATCAACGACAACTGCAACGAAGAGATGTCCT
ACTCCGTCGAGGTGTCCTACATGGAAATCTACTGCGAGCGTGTGCGTGACCTGCTGAACCCCAAGAACAA
GGGCAACCTGCGTGTGCGCGAACACCCTCTGTTGGGACCTTACGTCGAGGACCTGTCCAAGCTGGCTGTG
ACCTCCTACACCGATATCGCTGACCTGATGGACGCTGGCAACAAGGCTCGTACCGTGGCTGCTACCAACA
TGAACGAGACATCCTCTCGTTCCCACGCTGTGTTCACCATCGTGTTCACCCAGAAGAAGCACGACAACGA
GACTAACCTGTCCACCGAGAAGGTGTCCAAGATCTCCCTGGTGGACCTGGCTGGTTCTGAGCGTGCTGAC
TCTACCGGTGCTAAGGGCACCCGTCTGAAAGAGGGTGCTAACATCAACAAGTCCCTGACCACTCTGGGCA
AAGTGATCTCCGCTCTGGCTGAGGTGTCCAAGAAGAAGAAAAAGACCGACTTCATCCCCTACCGTGACTC
CGTGCTGACCTGGCTCTTGCGTGAAAACCTCGGTGGAAACTCCCGTACCGCTATGGTGGCTGCTCTGTCC
CCTGCTGACATCAACTACGACGAGACTCTGTCTACCCTGCGTTACGCTGACCGTGCTAAGCAGATCAAGT
GCAACGCTGTGATCAACGAGGACCCCAACGCTAAGCTCGTGCGCGAGCTGAAAGAAGAAGTGACCCGCCT
GAAGGACCTGCTGCGTGCTCAAGGACTGGGCGACATCATCGACACCTCTATGGGTTCCCTGACCTCCTCT
CCATCTTCATGCTCCCTGTCCTCTCAAGTGGGACTGACCTCCGTGACCTCCATCCAAGAGCGTATCATGT
CTACCCCTGGTGGCGAGGAAGCTATCGAGCGCCTGAAAGAGTCCGAGAAGATTATCGCCGAGCTGAACGA
AACCTGGGAAGAGAAGCTGCGCAAGACCGAGGCTATCCGTATGGAACGTGAAGCTCTGCTGGCTGAGATG
GGTGTCGCTATCCGTGAAGATGGTGGCACCCTGGGAGTGTTCTCCCCAAAGAAAACCCCTCACCTGGTCA
ACCTGAACGAGGATCCCCTGATGTCCGAGTGCCTGCTGTACTACATCAAGGACGGTATCACCCGTGTCGG
CCAGGCTGATGCTGAACGTCGTCAAGACATCGTGCTGTCCGGTGCTCATATCAAAGAGGAACACTGCATC
TTCCGTTCCGAGCGTTCCAACTCCGGCGAAGTGATCGTGACCCTGGAACCTTGCGAGCGCTCCGAGACTT
ACGTGAACGGCAAGCGTGTGTCCCAGCCTGTGCAACTGAGATCCGGCAACCGTATCATCATGGGCAAGAA
CCACGTGTTCCGTTTCAACCATCCTGAGCAGGCTCGTGCTGAGCGTGAAAAGACCCCTTCCGCTGAGACT
CCTTCCGAGCCTGTGGACTGGACTTTCGCTCAGCGTGAACTGCTGGAAAAGCAGGGTATCGACATGAAGC
AAGAGATGGAAAAGCGCCTGCAAGAAATGGAAATTCTGTACAAGAAAGAGAAAGAGGAAGCCGACCTGCT
GTTGGAGCAGCAGCGTCTGGACTACGAGTCTAAGCTGCAGGCTCTGCAGAAGCAGGTCGAGACTCGTTCC
CTGGCTGCTGAGACTACCGAGGAAGAAGAGGAAGAGGAAGAAGTCCCCTGGACACAGCACGAGTTCGAGC
TGGCTCAGTGGGCTTTCCGCAAGTGGAAGTCCCACCAGTTCACTTCCCTGCGCGACCTGTTGTGGGGAAA
CGCTGTGTACTTGAAAGAGGCTAACGCTATCTCCGTGGAACTGAAGAAGAAGGTCCAGTTCCAGTTCGTG
CTGCTGACCGATACTCTGTACAGCCCTCTGCCTCCTGAGCTGCTGCCTACCGAAATGGAAAAGACCCACG
AGGACCGTCCTTTTCCACGCACTGTGGTGGCTGTGGAAGTGCAGGACCTGAAGAACGGTGCTACCCACTA
CTGGTCTTTGGAGAAGCTCAAGCAGAGGCTGGACCTGATGCGCGAGATGTACGATCGTGCTGGCGAAATG
GCTTCCAGCGCTCAGGACGAGTCTGAAACCACCGTGACCGGTTCTGACCCCTTCTACGACCGTTTCCACT
GGTTCAAGCTCGTGGGCAGCTCCCCTATCTTCCACGGTTGCGTGAACGAGCGTCTGGCTGACAGAACCCC
TTCTCCTACCTTCTCAACCGCTGACTCCGACATCACTGAGCTGGCTGACGAGCAGCAGGACGAGATGGAA
GATTTCGACGACGAGGCTTTCGTGGACGACGCTGGATCTGACGCTGGTACTGAGGAAGGTTCCGACCTGT
TCTCCGACGGTCACGACCCATTCTATGACAGGTCCCCATGGTTCATCCTCGTCGGTCGTGCTTTCGTGTA
CCTGTCTAACCTGCTCTACCCCGTGCCTCTGATCCACCGTGTGGCTATCGTGTCTGAGAAGGGCGAAGTG
CGCGGTTTCTTGCGTGTGGCTGTGCAGGCTATCGCTGCTGACGAAGAAGCTCCCGACTACGGTTCCGGTA
TCCGTCAGTCCGGAACCGCTAAGATCTCTTTCGACAACGAATACTTCAACCAGTCCGACTTCTCCTCCGT
GGCTATGACCCGTTCCGGCCTGTCTCTGGAAGAACTGCGTATCGTGGAAGGCCAGGGCCAGTCCTCCGAA
GTTATCACCCCTCCTGAGGAAATCTCCCGCATCAACGACCTGGACCTCAAGTCCTCCACTCTGCTGGACG
GCAAGATGGTCATGGAAGGCTTCTCCGAAGAGATCGGAAACCACCTGAAGCTGGGTTCCGCTTTCACCTT
CCGTGTGACCGTCCTGCAGGCCTCTGGTATCCTGCCTGAGTACGCTGACATCTTCTGCCAATTCAACTTC
CTGCACCGTCACGACGAAGCCTTCTCTACCGAGCCTCTGAAGAACAACGGTCGTGGTTCCCCTCTGGCTT
TCTACCACGTGCAGAACATTGCTGTCGAGATCACCGAGTCCTTCGTGGATTACATCAAGACCAAGCCTAT
CGTGTTCGAGGTGTTCGGTCACTACCAGCAGCACCCACTGCACTTGCAAGGCCAAGAGCTGAACAGCCCT
CCTCAGCCTTGCCGTCGTTTCTTCCCTCCTCCAATGCCTCTGTCTAAGCCTGTGCCTGCCACCAAGCTGA
ACACCATGTCCAAGACTTCTCTGGGCCAGAGCATGTCTAAGTACGACCTGCTCGTTTGGTTCGAGATCTC
TGAGCTGGAACCCACCGGCGAGTACATCCCTGCTGTGGTGGATCACACTGCTGGCCTGCCTTGTCAGGGC
ACTTTCCTGTTGCACCAGGGTATCCAGCGCCGTATCACCGTCACCATCATCCACGAGAAGGGTTCCGAGC
TGCACTGGAAGGACGTGCGTGAACTCGTCGTGGGTCGTATCCGTAACAAGCCCGAGGTGGACGAAGCTGC
TGTGGACGCTATCCTGAGCCTGAACATCATCTCCGCTAAGTACTTGAAGTCGTCCCACAACTCCTCCAGG
ACCTTCTACCGTTTCGAGGCTGTGTGGGACTCCTCTCTGCACAACTCTCTGCTGCTCAACCGTGTCACCC
CTTACGGCGAAAAGATCTACATGACCCTGTCCGCTTACCTCGAGCTGGACCACTGCATCCAGCCTGCTGT
CATCACCAAGGACGTGTGTATGGTGTTCTACTCCCGCGACGCCAAGATCAGCCCTCCACGTTCTCTCCGT
TCTCTGTTCGGTTCCGGCTACTCCAAGTCTCCCGACTCCAACCGTGTGACTGGTATCTACGAGCTGTCCC
TGTGCAAGATGTCCGACACCGGTTCTCCCGGAATGCAGCGTAGGCGTAGGAAGATCCTGGATACCTCCGT
CGCTTACGTGCGTGGCGAAGAGAACTTGGCTGGATGGCGTCCTAGGGGCGACTCCTTGATCCTGGAACAC
CAGTGGGAACTCGAGAAGCTGGAACTGCTCCACGAGGTCGAAAAGACCAGGCACTTCTTGCTGCTGCGCG
AGAGGCTGGGAGACTCTATCCCCAAGTCTCTGTCCGACTCACTGTCCCCTTCTCTGTCCTCCGGTACTCT
CTCTACCTCCACCTCTATCTCCAGCCAGATCTCCACCACCACCTTCGAGTCCGCTATCACCCCATCCGAG
TCCTCTGGTTACGACTCTGGCGACATCGAGTCACTGGTCGACCGCGAGAAAGAACTGGCTACCAAGTGCC
TGCAACTGCTGACCCACACCTTCAACCGCGAGTTCTCTCAGGTGCACGGTTCCGTGTCTGACTGCAAGCT
GTCTGACATCTCTCCCATCGGACGTGACCCCTCTGAGTCCTCCTTCAGCTCCGCTACTCTGACTCCCTCC
TCAACTTGCCCCTCTCTGGTGGACTCCCGTTCTAACTCCCTGGACCAAAAGACTCCCGAGGCTAACTCCC
GCGCTAGCTCTCCTTGTCCTGAGTTCGAACAATTCCAGATCGTGCCCGCTGTGGAAACCCCATACTTGGC
TCGCGCTGGCAAGAACGAGTTCCTGAACCTGGTGCCTGACATCGAGGAAATCCGTCCTAGCTCCGTGGTT
TCCAAGAAGGGTTACCTCCACTTCAAAGAGCCCCTGTACTCCAACTGGGCTAAGCACTTCGTGGTCGTGC
GTCGTCCCTACGTGTTCATCTACAACTCCGACAAGGACCCCGTCGAGCGCGGTATCATCAACTTGTCTAC
CGCTCAGGTGGAATACTCCGAGGACCAGCAGGCTATGGTCAAGACCCCTAACACCTTCGCTGTCTGCACC
AAGCACAGGGGCGTGCTGTTGCAAGCTCTGAACGACAAGGATATGAACGACTGGCTGTACGCTTTCAACC
CTCTGCTCGCTGGCACCATCCGTTCCAAGTTGTCTCGTAGGTGCCCCAGCCAATCTAAGTACGGGCGGCC
GCTTTCGAATATGAGTAAAGGTGAGGAACTCTTTACAGGAGTTGTACCCATACTCGTTGAGTTGGACGGT
GATGTAAATGGTCATAAGTTTTCGGTCAGGGGTGAGGGCGAGGGTGACGCAACTAACGGTAAGCTGACTT
TGAAGTTTATCTGTACCACGGGAAAACTTCCCGTGCCGTGGCCAACTTTGGTAACAACACTTACATACGG
TGTGCAATGCTTTAGTCGCTACCCGGATCACATGAAAAGGCACGATTTTTTCAAATCTGCCATGCCTGAG
GGTTATGTGCAAGAGAGAACTATTTCGTTCAAAGACGACGGAACGTACAAGACACGCGCCGAAGTGAAAT
TTGAGGGTGATACCCTTGTCAATCGTATAGAACTTAAAGGAATTGACTTCAAGGAAGACGGCAACATCTT
GGGACACAAACTGGAATATAATTTTAACTCGCACAACGTGTATATCACAGCAGACAAACAGAAAAACGGA
ATCAAAGCAAACTTCAAAATACGCCACAACGTTGAAGATGGAAGCGTCCAGCTGGCTGATCATTACCAGC
AAAACACCCCCATTGGTGATGGACCGGTATTGTTGCCCGATAATCATTATCTCTCAACGCAGTCTGTACT
CAGTAAGGATCCTAACGAAAAGAGGGATCACATGGTTCTTCTCGAGTTCGTAACCGCAGCTGGTATCACG
CACGGCATGGACGAACTCTACAAAGGCAGTGGCAGTTGGTCGCATCCTCAATTCGAGAAGGGCGGCGGCA
GTGGCGGCGGCAGTGGCGGCAGTGCCTGGAGTCATCCACAATTTGAGAAGTAAAGCCTGCAGTCTCGACA
AGCTTGTCGAGAAGTACTAGAGGATCATAATCAGCCATACCACATTTGTAGAGGTTTTACTTGCTTTAAA
AAACCTCCCACACCTCCCCCTGAACCTGAAACATAAAATGAATGCAATTGTTGTTGTTAACTTGTTTATT
GCAGCTTATAATGGTTACAAATAAAGCAATAGCATCACAAATTTCACAAATAAAGCATTTTTTTCACTGC
ATTCTAGTTGTGGTTTGTCCAAACTCATCAATGTATCTTATCATGTCTGGATCTGATCACTGCTTGAGCC
TAGAAGATCCGGCTGCTAACAAAGCCCGAAAGGAAGCTGAGTTGGCTGCTGCCACCGCTGAGCAATAACT
ATCATAACCCCTAGGGTATACCCATCTAATTGGAACCAGATAAGTGAAATCTAGTTCCAAACTATTTTGT
CATTTTTAATTTTCGTATTAGCTTACGACGCTACACCCAGTTCCCATCTATTTTGTCACTCTTCCCTAAA
TAATCCTTAAAAACTCCATTTCCACCCCTCCCAGTTCCCAACTATTTTGTCCGCCCACAACCGGTTGACT
TGGGTCAACTGTCAGACCAAGTTTACTCATATATACTTTAGATTGATTTAAAACTTCATTTTTAATTTAA
AAGGATCTAGGTGAAGATCCTTTTTGATAATCTCAT
